Addgene plasmid #78379: pNX3d-FL3
Purpose: fission yeast epitope tagging
Depositing lab: Kazunori Tomita. Depositing organization: University College London. Publication: Sequential and counter-selectable cassettes for fission yeast. Amelina H, Moiseeva V, Collopy LC, Pearson SR, Armstrong CA, Tomita K. BMC Biotechnol. 2016 Nov 8;16(1):76. 10.1186/s12896-016-0307-4 PubMed 27825338.
Backbone
  Vector backbone: pFA6a-kanMX6
  Selectable markers: ura4+
Growth in bacteria
  Bacterial resistance: Ampicillin, 100 μg/mL
  Growth temperature: 37°C
  Growth strain: DH5alpha
  Copy number: High Copy
Gene/Insert 1
  Gene/Insert name: 3xFlag
Gene/Insert 2
  Gene/Insert name: ura4+
  Species: S. pombe (fission yeast)
  Insert size (bp): 1466
  Entrez Gene: ura4 (a.k.a. SPCC330.05c)
Terms and licenses: Academic/Nonprofit Terms; Industry Terms: Not Available to Industry
How to cite: pNX3d-FL3 was a gift from Kazunori Tomita (Addgene plasmid # 78379 ; http://n2t.net/addgene:78379 ; RRID:Addgene_78379)
