[The description below was written by a language model from this plasmid's Addgene catalogue record and pLannotate feature annotations shown in this document.]
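Description:
pNX3d-FL3 is a 4,447 bp fission yeast epitope-tagging plasmid built on the pFA6a-kanMX6 backbone, in which the original kanMX6 marker has been replaced by the Schizosaccharomyces pombe ura4+ gene. It is maintained in E. coli as a high-copy plasmid through a ColE1/pUC-type origin and selected with ampicillin via the β-lactamase gene and its native promoter. Short remnants of rop and the pBR322 bom region, together with an SP6 promoter, are carried over from the backbone. No yeast replication origin is annotated, consistent with pFA6a-type plasmids serving as templates for integrating cassettes rather than as episomes, although the record does not describe the workflow explicitly.

The payload is a tagging module followed by a marker. The annotation tool reports three adjacent FLAG-related fragments, which together correspond to the 3xFlag tag listed as the first insert, immediately followed by the S. cerevisiae ADH1 terminator. This terminator supplies transcription termination for a gene fused in frame to the tag at its C-terminus. No promoter is placed upstream of the tag, as expected for a cassette meant to be driven by the endogenous promoter of the target gene. Downstream lies the ura4+ insert of 1,466 bp, within which the orotidine 5'-phosphate decarboxylase coding sequence is annotated; the flanking sequence presumably contains its own regulatory regions, though these are not annotated. ura4+ complements uracil auxotrophy for positive selection and is generally counter-selectable with 5-fluoroorotic acid, in keeping with the sequential, counter-selectable cassette series this plasmid belongs to.
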