Features (pLannotate 1.2.2; 11 found; start..end, strand, type, name):
     70..105     +  CDS            rop (fragment): Rop protein, which maintains plasmids at low copy number; rop
    207..258     +  misc_feature   bom (fragment): basis of mobility region from pBR322
    321..339     +  promoter       SP6 promoter: promoter for bacteriophage SP6 RNA polymerase
    415..435     +  CDS            FLAG (fragment): FLAG® epitope tag, followed by an enterokinase cleavage site
    439..463     +  CDS            3xFLAG (fragment): three tandem FLAG® epitope tags
    466..486     +  CDS            FLAG (fragment): FLAG® epitope tag, followed by an enterokinase cleavage site
    516..703     +  terminator     ADH1 terminator: S. cerevisiae ADH1; transcription terminator for the S. cerevisiae alcohol dehydrogenase 1 (ADH1) gene
   1268..2062    +  CDS            S. pombe ura4: orotidine 5'-phosphate decarboxylase, required for uracil biosynthesis; Schizosaccharomyces pombe ura4
   2698..3286    -  rep_origin     ori: high-copy-number ColE1/pMB1/pBR322/pUC origin of replication
   3457..4317    -  CDS            AmpR: β-lactamase; bla; confers resistance to ampicillin, carbenicillin, and related antibiotics
   4318..4422    -  promoter       AmpR promoter: bla
>Addgene plasmid #78379 | pNX3d-FL3 | depositor full sequence | sequence record 146302 | pNX3d-FL3 sequence 4447 bps
GACGTCTAAGAAACCATTATTATCATGACATTAACCTATAAAAATAGGCGTATCACGAGGCCCTTTCGTC
TCGCGCGTTTCGGTGATGACGGTGAAAACCTCTGACACATGCAGCTCCCGGAGACGGTCACAGCTTGTCT
GTAAGCGGATGCCGGGAGCAGACAAGCCCGTCAGGGCGCGTCAGCGGGTGTTGGCGGGTGTCGGGGCTGG
CTTAACTATGCGGCATCAGAGCAGATTGTACTGAGAGTGCACCATATGGACATATTGTCGTTAGAACGCG
GCTACAATTAATACATAACCTTATGTATCATACACATACGATTTAGGTGACACTATAGAACGCGGCCGCC
AGCTGAAGCTTCGTACGCTGCAGGTCGACGGATCCCCGGGTTAATTAACGCTAGCATGGGTGACTACAAG
GACGACGATGACAAGGGAGATTACAAAGATGACGACGATAAGGACTACAAGGACGACGATGACAAGTCTA
GATGAGGCGCGCCACTTCTAAATAAGCGAATTTCTTATGATTTATGATTTTTATTATTAAATAAGTTATA
AAAAAAATAAGTGTATACAAATTTTAAAGTGACTCTTAGGTTTTAAAACGAAAATTCTTATTCTTGAGTA
ACTCTTTCCTGTAGGTCAGGTTGCTTTCTCAGGTATAGTATGAGGTCGCTCTTATTGACCACACCTCTAC
CGGCAGATCCGCTAGGAGATCTGAGCTCGATATCAAGCTTAGCTACAAATCCCACTGGCTATATGTATGC
ATTTGTGTTAAAAAAGTTTGTATAGATTATTTAATCTACTCAGCATTCTTTCTCTAAATAGGAATTTGTT
ACTTAATGGAGAAAAAAATGTTTCGATTTACCTAGTGTATTTGTTTGTATACTCACGTTTAATTTCAAAC
ATCCATTCTATCTTGTGTAATTTTTGGCATGGTGAAAAAGATAATCAGCCTTATAATCTTTACAAAAGTA
AGAAATTCTGTAAATAAGCCTTAATGCCCTTGCTTTAAATTAAAATGGTTCTTTTTCATGATAATGTTTG
CACTTTGTGAATATATTTTAGATAGTTCTGTGAGGTATAATTAAGATGTTTTAGAGACTTATACAATTTT
GTCTTTATAAATTCTTAATTGATTTTACCATCCCAGTTTAACTATGCTTCGTCGGCATCTCTGCACATGT
CGTGTTTTCTTACCGTATTGTCCTACCAAGAACCTCTTTTTTGCTTGGATCGAAATTAAAGGTTTAAAAG
CAAAGTTATGGATGCTAGAGTATTTCAAAGCTATTCAGCTAGAGCTGAGGGGATGAAAAATCCCATTGCC
AAGGAATTGTTGGCTTTGATGGAAGAAAAGCAAAGCAACTTGTCAGTCGCGGTCGATTTGACGAAGAAAT
CCGAAATCTTAGAATTGGTAGATAAAATTGGACCCTATGTCTGTGTTATCAAGACACATATTGACGTTGT
CGAGGATTTCGACCAGGATATGGTAGAAAAACTGGTGGCCTTAGGTAAAAAGCATCGTTTTCTTATCTTT
GAGGATCGCAAATTCGCAGACATTGGAAATACCGTCAAGCTACAATATGCATCTGGTGTGTACAAAATTG
CTTCTTGGGCTCATATCACAAATTGCCATACAGTGCCAGGCGAGGGTATTATACAAGGCCTCAAAGAAGT
TGGTTTACCTTTGGGACGTGGTCTCTTGCTTTTGGCTGAAATGTCTTCCAAAGGCTCTTTGGCTACTGGT
TCCTACACAGAGAAAACCTTAGAATGGTTTGAGAAGCATACCGATTTTTGCTTTGGCTTTATAGCTGGTC
GTCGATTTCCTAACCTTCAAAGCGACTACATAACTATGTCCCCTGGTATCGGCTTGGATGTTAAAGGAGA
CGGGCTGGGACAGCAATATCGTACTCCTGAAGAAGTGATTGTAAACTGCGGTAGCGATATCATCATTGTT
GGTCGTGGAGTCTATGGAGCTGGTCGTAATCCTGTTGTCGAAGCCAAGAGATATAGAGAAGCTGGTTGGA
AGGCATATCAGCAAAGACTTTCTCAGCATTAAAAAAAGACTAATGTAAAATTTTTTTGGTTGGTTATTGA
AAAAGTCGATGCCTTGTTTGCGTTTGTTTTCCTAGGCGTTTTATGTCAGAAGGCATTTAGAATTAGTATA
CAAGTACTCTTTGGTAAAATTTTATGTAGCGACTAAAATATTAACTATTATAGATAAACACCTTGGGAAT
AAAAAGTAATTTGCTATAGTAATTTATTAAACATGCTCCTACAACATTACCACAATCTTTTCTCTTGGAT
TGACATTGAATAAGAAAAGAGTGAATTTTTTTAGACTTGTAATGATAACTATGTACAAAGCCAATGAAAG
ATGTATGTAGATGAATGTAAAATACCATGTAGACAAACAAGATAAAACTTGGTTATAAACATTGGTGTTG
GAACAGAATAAATTAGATGTCAAAAAGTTTCGTCAATATCACAAGCTTGTTTAAACGAGCTCGAATTCTA
GGCTTCCTCGCTCACTGACTCGCTGCGCTCGGTCGTTCGGCTGCGGCGAGCGGTATCAGCTCACTCAAAG
GCGGTAATACGGTTATCCACAGAATCAGGGGATAACGCAGGAAAGAACATGTGAGCAAAAGGCCAGCAAA
AGGCCAGGAACCGTAAAAAGGCCGCGTTGCTGGCGTTTTTCCATAGGCTCCGCCCCCCTGACGAGCATCA
CAAAAATCGACGCTCAAGTCAGAGGTGGCGAAACCCGACAGGACTATAAAGATACCAGGCGTTTCCCCCT
GGAAGCTCCCTCGTGCGCTCTCCTGTTCCGACCCTGCCGCTTACCGGATACCTGTCCGCCTTTCTCCCTT
CGGGAAGCGTGGCGCTTTCTCAATGCTCACGCTGTAGGTATCTCAGTTCGGTGTAGGTCGTTCGCTCCAA
GCTGGGCTGTGTGCACGAACCCCCCGTTCAGCCCGACCGCTGCGCCTTATCCGGTAACTATCGTCTTGAG
TCCAACCCGGTAAGACACGACTTATCGCCACTGGCAGCAGCCACTGGTAACAGGATTAGCAGAGCGAGGT
ATGTAGGCGGTGCTACAGAGTTCTTGAAGTGGTGGCCTAACTACGGCTACACTAGAAGGACAGTATTTGG
TATCTGCGCTCTGCTGAAGCCAGTTACCTTCGGAAAAAGAGTTGGTAGCTCTTGATCCGGCAAACAAACC
ACCGCTGGTAGCGGTGGTTTTTTTGTTTGCAAGCAGCAGATTACGCGCAGAAAAAAAGGATCTCAAGAAG
ATCCTTTGATCTTTTCTACGGGGTCTGACGCTCAGTGGAACGAAAACTCACGTTAAGGGATTTTGGTCAT
GAGATTATCAAAAAGGATCTTCACCTAGATCCTTTTAAATTAAAAATGAAGTTTTAAATCAATCTAAAGT
ATATATGAGTAAACTTGGTCTGACAGTTACCAATGCTTAATCAGTGAGGCACCTATCTCAGCGATCTGTC
TATTTCGTTCATCCATAGTTGCCTGACTCCCCGTCGTGTAGATAACTACGATACGGGAGGGCTTACCATC
TGGCCCCAGTGCTGCAATGATACCGCGAGACCCACGCTCACCGGCTCCAGATTTATCAGCAATAAACCAG
CCAGCCGGAAGGGCCGAGCGCAGAAGTGGTCCTGCAACTTTATCCGCCTCCATCCAGTCTATTAATTGTT
GCCGGGAAGCTAGAGTAAGTAGTTCGCCAGTTAATAGTTTGCGCAACGTTGTTGCCATTGCTACAGGCAT
CGTGGTGTCACGCTCGTCGTTTGGTATGGCTTCATTCAGCTCCGGTTCCCAACGATCAAGGCGAGTTACA
TGATCCCCCATGTTGTGCAAAAAAGCGGTTAGCTCCTTCGGTCCTCCGATCGTTGTCAGAAGTAAGTTGG
CCGCAGTGTTATCACTCATGGTTATGGCAGCACTGCATAATTCTCTTACTGTCATGCCATCCGTAAGATG
CTTTTCTGTGACTGGTGAGTACTCAACCAAGTCATTCTGAGAATAGTGTATGCGGCGACCGAGTTGCTCT
TGCCCGGCGTCAATACGGGATAATACCGCGCCACATAGCAGAACTTTAAAAGTGCTCATCATTGGAAAAC
GTTCTTCGGGGCGAAAACTCTCAAGGATCTTACCGCTGTTGAGATCCAGTTCGATGTAACCCACTCGTGC
ACCCAACTGATCTTCAGCATCTTTTACTTTCACCAGCGTTTCTGGGTGAGCAAAAACAGGAAGGCAAAAT
GCCGCAAAAAAGGGAATAAGGGCGACACGGAAATGTTGAATACTCATACTCTTCCTTTTTCAATATTATT
GAAGCATTTATCAGGGTTATTGTCTCATGAGCGGATACATATTTGAATGTATTTAGAAAAATAAACAAAT
AGGGGTTCCGCGCACATTTCCCCGAAAAGTGCCACCT
