>Addgene plasmid #78379 | pNX3d-FL3 | addgene partial sequence | sequence record 149356 | SP6 5'-ATTTAGGTGACACTATAG-3'
ACGCTGCAGGTCGACGGATCCCCGGGTTAATTAACGCTAGCATGGGTGACTACAAGGACGACGATGACAA
GGGAGATTACAAAGATGACGACGATAAGGACTACAAGGACGACGATGACAAGTCTAGATGAGGCGCGCCA
CTTCTAAATAAGCGAATTTCTTATGATTTATGATTTTTATTATTAAATAAGTTATAAAAAAAATAAGTGT
ATACAAATTTTAAAGTGACTCTTAGGTTTTAAAACGAAAATTCTTATTCTTGAGTAACTCTTTCCTGTAG
GTCAGGTTGCTTTCTCAGGTATAGTATGAGGTCGCTCTTATTGACCACACCTCTACCGGCAGATCCGCTA
GGAGATCTGAGCTCGATATCAAGCTTAGCTACAAATCCCACTGGCTATATGTATGCATTTGTGTTAAAAA
AGTTTGTATAGATTATTTAATCTACTCAGCATTCTTTCTCTAAATAGGAATTTGTTACTTAATGGAGAAA
AAAATGTTTCGATTTACCTAGTGTATTTGTTTGTATACTCACGTTTAATTTCAAACATCCATTCTATCTT
GTGTAATTTTTGGCATGGTGAAAAAGATAATCAGCCTTATAATCTTTACAAAAGTAAGAAATTCTGTAAA
TAAGCCTTAATGCCCTTGCTTTAAATTAAAATGGTTCTTTTTCATGATAATGTTTGCACTTTGTGAATAT
ATTTTAGATAGTTCTGTGAGGTATAATTAAGATGTTTTAGAGACTTATACAATTTTGTCTTTATAAATTC
TTAATTGATTTTACCATCCCAGTTTAACTATGCTTCGTCGGCATCTCTGCACATGTCGTGTTTTCTTACC
GTATTGTCCTACCAAGAACCTCTTTTTTGCTTGGATCGAAATTAAAGGTTTAAAAGCAAAGTTATGGATG
CTAGAGTATTTCAAAGCTATTCAGCTAGAGCTGAGGGGATGAAAAATCCCATTGCCAAGGAATTGTTGGC
TTTGATGG
